Addgene plasmid #51473: pAAV-hSyn1-mRuby2-GSG-P2A-GCaMP6m-WPRE-pA
Purpose: Bicistronic vector expressing mRuby2 and GCaMP6m from a single open reading frame.
Depositing lab: Tobias Bonhoeffer & Mark Huebener & Tobias Rose. Depositing organization: Max Planck Institute for Biological Intelligence. Publication: Cell-specific restoration of stimulus preference after monocular deprivation in the visual cortex. Rose T, Jaepel J, Hubener M, Bonhoeffer T. Science. 2016 Jun 10;352(6291):1319-22. doi: 10.1126/science.aad3358. PubMed 27284193.
Backbone
  Vector backbone: pAAV
  Total vector size (bp): 6756
  Vector type: AAV
Growth in bacteria
  Bacterial resistance: Ampicillin, 100 μg/mL
  Growth temperature: 37°C
  Growth strain: NEB Stable
  Growth instructions: Due to ease of recombination, AAV and lentivirus vectors should be amplified in a recombination deficient bacteria strain such as Invitrogen's OneShot Stbl3 cells. Check for integrety of ITR sites with SmaI digest.
  Copy number: Low Copy
Gene/Insert
  Gene/Insert name: mRuby2-P2A-GCaMP6m
  Species: R. norvegicus (rat), G. gallus (chicken); ; A. victoria (jellyfish)
  Insert size (bp): 2124
  Promoter: hSyn1
  Cloning method: Unknown
  Sequencing primers: 5′ actcagcgctgcctcagtct; 3′ gtttgtacaaatgatgacagcgaag
Resource information
  A portion of this plasmid was derived from a plasmid made by: mRuby2: Article: Improving FRET dynamic range with bright green and red fluorescent proteins. Lam et al (Nat Methods. 2012 Sep 9. doi: 10.1038/nmeth.2171. PubMed) Addgene Plasmid 40260 GCaMP6s: Article: Ultrasensitive fluorescent proteins for imaging neuronal activity. Chen et al (Nature. 2013 Jul 18;499(7458):295-300. doi: 10.1038/nature12354. PubMed) Addgene Plasmid 40754
Terms and licenses: Academic/Nonprofit Terms; Industry Terms: Not Available to Industry
Depositor comments: The discrepancies between the full sequence and Addgene's QC sequence should not have any functional consequence.
How to cite: pAAV-hSyn1-mRuby2-GSG-P2A-GCaMP6m-WPRE-pA was a gift from Tobias Bonhoeffer & Mark Huebener & Tobias Rose (Addgene plasmid # 51473 ; http://n2t.net/addgene:51473 ; RRID:Addgene_51473)
