[The description below was written by a language model from this plasmid's Addgene catalogue record and pLannotate feature annotations shown in this document.]
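Description:
pAAV-hSyn1-mRuby2-GSG-P2A-GCaMP6m-WPRE-pA is an adeno-associated virus transfer plasmid built on a pAAV backbone and used to package recombinant AAV for gene delivery to neurons. The expression cassette sits between two AAV2 inverted terminal repeats, which provide the cis signals for replication and encapsidation of the vector genome. The bacterial portion outside the ITRs carries a ColE1/pUC-type origin, an f1 phage origin and a β-lactamase gene for ampicillin selection, along with residual lac-region fragments from the parental cloning vector. The catalogue lists the plasmid as low copy although the annotated origin is of the high-copy type. It also notes that the ITRs are prone to recombination, so recombination-deficient hosts are advised.

The payload is a roughly 2.1 kb single open reading frame driven by the human synapsin I promoter, which restricts expression to neurons. It encodes the red fluorescent protein mRuby2, a GSG linker and a porcine teschovirus P2A peptide, followed by the green genetically encoded calcium indicator GCaMP6m. Ribosomal skipping at P2A yields two separate proteins from one transcript. mRuby2 can therefore serve as a calcium-independent structural marker alongside the activity-dependent GCaMP6m signal, for example to identify expressing cells or normalise signals ratiometrically. A WPRE downstream of the coding sequence enhances transcript stability and expression, and an SV40 polyadenylation signal terminates the message. The associated work concerns imaging of neuronal responses in visual cortex.

Two sequence records are available: the depositor's 6,756 nt sequence and a 6,414 nt repository sequencing result. They share the same cassette architecture but differ in the backbone and ITR-flanking regions, and the depositor states that the discrepancies should have no functional consequence.
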