Features (pLannotate 1.2.2; 19 found; start..end, strand, type, name):
     22..469     +  promoter       hSyn promoter: human synapsin I promoter; confers neuron-specific expression (Kügler et al., 2003)
    526..1236    +  CDS            mRuby2: mRuby2 is a basic (constitutively fluorescent) red fluorescent protein published in 2012, derived from Entacmaea quadricolor. It has moderate acid sensitivity.
   1246..1302    +  CDS            P2A: 2A peptide from porcine teschovirus-1 polyprotein Eukaryotic ribosomes fail to insert a peptide bond between the Gly and Pro residues, yielding separate polypeptides.
   1303..2650    +  CDS            GCaMP6m (fragment): improved fluorescent protein-based calcium sensor (Chen et al., 2013)
   2696..3284    +  misc_feature   WPRE: woodchuck hepatitis virus posttranscriptional regulatory element
   3285..3304    +  misc_feature   MCS (fragment): pBluescript multiple cloning site
   3333..3454    -  polyA_signal   SV40 poly(A) signal: SV40 polyadenylation signal
   3477..3545    -  CDS            large T antigen (fragment): large T antigen from SV40 (simian virus 40)
   3616..3746    +  repeat_region  AAV2 ITR (fragment): inverted terminal repeat of adeno-associated virus serotype 2 inverted
   3760..3917    +  CDS            lacZα (fragment): LacZα fragment of β-galactosidase; lacZ fragment
   3922..4350    +  rep_origin     f1 ori (sequence partly withheld): f1 bacteriophage origin of replication; arrow indicates direction of (+) strand synthesis
   4403..4507    +  promoter       AmpR promoter: bla
   4508..5368    +  CDS            AmpR: β-lactamase; bla; confers resistance to ampicillin, carbenicillin, and related antibiotics
   5539..6127    +  rep_origin     ori: high-copy-number ColE1/pMB1/pBR322/pUC origin of replication
   6310..6402    +  CDS            lacI (fragment): lac repressor; lacI; The lac repressor binds to the lac operator to inhibit transcription in E. coli. This inhibition can be relieved by adding lactose or isopropyl-β-D-thiogalactopyranoside (IPTG).
   6415..6436    +  protein_bind   CAP binding site: CAP binding activates transcription in the presence of cAMP. E. coli catabolite activator protein
   6451..6481    +  promoter       lac promoter: promoter for the E. coli lac operon
   6489..6505    +  protein_bind   lac operator: The lac repressor binds to the lac operator to inhibit transcription in E. coli. This inhibition can be relieved by adding lactose or isopropyl-β-D-thiogalactopyranoside (IPTG). lac repressor encoded by lacI
   6566..6696    -  repeat_region  AAV2 ITR (fragment): inverted terminal repeat of adeno-associated virus serotype 2 inverted
>Addgene plasmid #51473 | pAAV-hSyn1-mRuby2-GSG-P2A-GCaMP6m-WPRE-pA | depositor full sequence | sequence record 78545 | pAAV-hSyn1-mRuby2-GSG-P2A-GCaMP6m-WPRE-pA sequence 6756 bps
CTGCAGAGGGCCCTGCGTATGAGTGCAAGTGGGTTTTAGGACCAGGATGAGGCGGGGTGGGGGTGCCTAC
CTGACGACCGACCCCGACCCACTGGACAAGCACCCAACCCCCATTCCCCAAATTGCGCATCCCCTATCAG
AGAGGGGGAGGGGAAACAGGATGCGGCGAGGCGCGTGCGCACTGCCAGCTTCAGCACCGCGGACAGTGCC
TTCGCCCCCGCCTGGCGGCGCGCGCCACCGCCGCCTCAGCACTGAAGGCGCGCTGACGTCACTCGCCGGT
CCCCCGCAAACTCCCCTTCCCGGCCACCTTGGTCGCGTCCGCGCCGCCGCCGGCCCAGCCGGACCGCACC
ACGCGAGGCGCGAGATAGGGGGGCACGGGCGCGACCATCTGCGCTGCGGCGCCGGCGACTCAGCGCTGCC
TCAGTCTGCGGTGGGCAGCGGAGGAGTCGTGTCGTGCCTGAGAGCGCAGTCGAATTCAAGCTGCTAGCAA
GGATCCACCCGCCACCTACCGGTCCTAGGGCCACCATGGTGTCTAAGGGCGAAGAGCTGATCAAGGAAAA
TATGCGTATGAAGGTGGTCATGGAAGGTTCGGTCAACGGCCACCAATTCAAATGCACAGGTGAAGGAGAA
GGCAATCCGTACATGGGAACTCAAACCATGAGGATCAAAGTCATCGAGGGAGGACCCCTGCCATTTGCCT
TTGACATTCTTGCCACGTCGTTCATGTATGGCAGCCGTACTTTTATCAAGTACCCGAAAGGCATTCCTGA
TTTCTTTAAACAGTCCTTTCCTGAGGGTTTTACTTGGGAAAGAGTTACGAGATACGAAGATGGTGGAGTC
GTCACCGTCATGCAGGACACCAGCCTTGAGGATGGCTGTCTCGTTTACCACGTCCAAGTCAGAGGGGTAA
ACTTTCCCTCCAATGGTCCCGTGATGCAGAAGAAGACCAAGGGTTGGGAGCCTAATACAGAGATGATGTA
TCCAGCAGATGGTGGTCTGAGGGGATACACTCATATGGCACTGAAAGTTGATGGTGGTGGCCATCTGTCT
TGCTCTTTCGTAACAACTTACAGGTCAAAAAAGACCGTCGGGAACATCAAGATGCCCGGTATCCATGCCG
TTGATCACCGCCTGGAAAGGTTAGAGGAAAGTGACAATGAAATGTTCGTAGTACAACGCGAACACGCAGT
TGCCAAGTTCGCCGGGCTTGGTGGTGGGATGGACGAGCTGTACAAGGGATCCGGAGCCACGAACTTCTCT
CTGTTAAAGCAAGCAGGAGACGTGGAAGAAAACCCCGGTCCTGGTTCTCATCATCATCATCATCATGGTA
TGGCTAGCATGACTGGTGGACAGCAAATGGGTCGGGATCTGTACGACGATGACGATAAGGATCTCGCCAC
CATGGTCGACTCATCACGTCGTAAGTGGAATAAGACAGGTCACGCAGTCAGAGCTATAGGTCGGCTGAGC
TCACTCGAGAACGTCTATATCAAGGCCGACAAGCAGAAGAACGGCATCAAGGCGAACTTCAAGATCCGCC
ACAACATCGAGGACGGCGGCGTGCAGCTCGCCTACCACTACCAGCAGAACACCCCCATCGGCGACGGCCC
CGTGCTGCTGCCCGACAACCACTACCTGAGCGTGCAGTCCAAACTTTCGAAAGACCCCAACGAGAAGCGC
GATCACATGGTCCTGCTGGAGTTCGTGACCGCCGCCGGGATCACTCTCGGCATGGACGAGCTGTACAAGG
GCGGTACCGGAGGGAGCATGGTGAGCAAGGGCGAGGAGCTGTTCACCGGGGTGGTGCCCATCCTGGTCGA
GCTGGACGGCGACGTAAACGGCCACAAGTTCAGCGTGTCCGGCGAGGGTGAGGGCGATGCCACCTACGGC
AAGCTGACCCTGAAGTTCATCTGCACCACCGGCAAGCTGCCCGTGCCCTGGCCCACCCTCGTGACCACCC
TGACCTACGGCGTGCAGTGCTTCAGCCGCTACCCCGACCACATGAAGCAGCACGACTTCTTCAAGTCCGC
CATGCCCGAAGGCTACATCCAGGAGCGCACCATCTTCTTCAAGGACGACGGCAACTACAAGACCCGCGCC
GAGGTGAAGTTCGAGGGCGACACCCTGGTGAACCGCATCGAGCTGAAGGGCATCGACTTCAAGGAGGACG
GCAACATCCTGGGGCACAAGCTGGAGTACAACCTGCCGGACCAACTGACTGAAGAGCAGATCGCAGAATT
TAAAGAGGCTTTCTCCCTATTTGACAAGGACGGGGATGGGACAATAACAACCAAGGAGCTGGGGACGGTG
ATGCGGTCTCTGGGGCAGAACCCCACAGAAGCAGAGCTGCAGGACATGATCAATGAAGTAGATGCCGACG
GTGACGGCACAATCGACTTCCCTGAGTTCCTGACAATGATGGCAAGAAAAGGGAGCTACAGGGACACGGA
AGAAGAAATTAGAGAAGCGTTCGGTGTGTTTGATAAGGATGGCAATGGCTACATCAGTGCAGCAGAGCTT
CGCCACGTGATGACAAACCTTGGAGAGAAGTTAACAGATGAAGAGGTTGATGAAATGATCAGGGAAGCAG
ACATCGATGGGGATGGTCAGGTAAACTACGAAGAGTTTGTACAAATGATGACAGCGAAGTAAGCGGCCGC
ACTAGCTAGTGCGGCCGCTTATGAAAGCTATCGATAATCAACCTCTGGATTACAAAATTTGTGAAAGATT
GACTGGTATTCTTAACTATGTTGCTCCTTTTACGCTATGTGGATACGCTGCTTTAATGCCTTTGTATCAT
GCTATTGCTTCCCGTATGGCTTTCATTTTCTCCTCCTTGTATAAATCCTGGTTGCTGTCTCTTTATGAGG
AGTTGTGGCCCGTTGTCAGGCAACGTGGCGTGGTGTGCACTGTGTTTGCTGACGCAACCCCCACTGGTTG
GGGCATTGCCACCACCTGTCAGCTCCTTTCCGGGACTTTCGCTTTCCCCCTCCCTATTGCCACGGCGGAA
CTCATCGCCGCCTGCCTTGCCCGCTGCTGGACAGGGGCTCGGCTGTTGGGCACTGACAATTCCGTGGTGT
TGTCGGGGAAATCATCGTCCTTTCCTTGGCTGCTCGCCTGTGTTGCCACCTGGATTCTGCGCGGGACGTC
CTTCTGCTACGTCCCTTCGGCCCTCAATCCAGCGGACCTTCCTTCCCGCGGCCTGCTGCCGGCTCTGCGG
CCTCTTCCGCGTCTTCGCCTTCGCCCTCAGACGAGTCGGATCTCCCTTTGGGCCGCCTCCCCGCATCGAT
ACCGTCGACCTCGACCCGGGCGGCCGCTTCGAGCAGACATGATAAGATACATTGATGAGTTTGGACAAAC
CACAACTAGAATGCAGTGAAAAAAATGCTTTATTTGTGAAATTTGTGATGCTATTGCTTTATTTGTAACC
ATTATAAGCTGCAATAAACAAGTTAACAACAACAATTGCATTCATTTTATGTTTCAGGTTCAGGGGGAGA
TGTGGGAGGTTTTTTAAAGCAAGTAAAACCTCTACAAATGTGGTAAAATCGATAAGGATCTTCCTAGAGC
ATGGCTACGTAGATAAGTAGCATGGCGGGTTAATCATTAACTACAAGGAACCCCTAGTGATGGAGTTGGC
CACTCCCTCTCTGCGCGCTCGCTCGCTCACTGAGGCCGGGCGACCAAAGGTCGCCCGACGCCCGGGCTTT
GCCCGGGCGGCCTCAGTGAGCGAGCGAGCGCGCAGCCTTAATTAACCTAATTCACTGGCCGTCGTTTTAC
AACGTCGTGACTGGGAAAACCCTGGCGTTACCCAACTTAATCGCCTTGCAGCACATCCCCCTTTCGCCAG
CTGGCGTAATAGCGAAGAGGCCCGCACCGATCGCCCTTCCCAACAGTTGCGCAGCCTGAATGGCGAATGG
G
[124 nt withheld, positions 3922-4045]
C
[91 nt withheld, positions 4047-4137]
A
[49 nt withheld, positions 4139-4187]
CCTTTGACGTTGGAGTCCACGTTCTTT
[37 nt withheld, positions 4215-4251]
ACCCTATCTCGGTCTATTCTTTTGATTTATAAGGGATTTTGCCGATTTCGGCCTATTGGTTAAAAAATGA
GCTGATTTAACAAAAATTTAACGCGAATTTTAACAAAATATTAACGCTTACAATTTAGGTGGCACTTTTC
GGGGAAATGTGCGCGGAACCCCTATTTGTTTATTTTTCTAAATACATTCAAATATGTATCCGCTCATGAG
ACAATAACCCTGATAAATGCTTCAATAATATTGAAAAAGGAAGAGTATGAGTATTCAACATTTCCGTGTC
GCCCTTATTCCCTTTTTTGCGGCATTTTGCCTTCCTGTTTTTGCTCACCCAGAAACGCTGGTGAAAGTAA
AAGATGCTGAAGATCAGTTGGGTGCACGAGTGGGTTACATCGAACTGGATCTCAACAGCGGTAAGATCCT
TGAGAGTTTTCGCCCCGAAGAACGTTTTCCAATGATGAGCACTTTTAAAGTTCTGCTATGTGGCGCGGTA
TTATCCCGTATTGACGCCGGGCAAGAGCAACTCGGTCGCCGCATACACTATTCTCAGAATGACTTGGTTG
AGTACTCACCAGTCACAGAAAAGCATCTTACGGATGGCATGACAGTAAGAGAATTATGCAGTGCTGCCAT
AACCATGAGTGATAACACTGCGGCCAACTTACTTCTGACAACGATCGGAGGACCGAAGGAGCTAACCGCT
TTTTTGCACAACATGGGGGATCATGTAACTCGCCTTGATCGTTGGGAACCGGAGCTGAATGAAGCCATAC
CAAACGACGAGCGTGACACCACGATGCCTGTAGCAATGGCAACAACGTTGCGCAAACTATTAACTGGCGA
ACTACTTACTCTAGCTTCCCGGCAACAATTAATAGACTGGATGGAGGCGGATAAAGTTGCAGGACCACTT
CTGCGCTCGGCCCTTCCGGCTGGCTGGTTTATTGCTGATAAATCTGGAGCCGGTGAGCGTGGGTCTCGCG
GTATCATTGCAGCACTGGGGCCAGATGGTAAGCCCTCCCGTATCGTAGTTATCTACACGACGGGGAGTCA
GGCAACTATGGATGAACGAAATAGACAGATCGCTGAGATAGGTGCCTCACTGATTAAGCATTGGTAACTG
TCAGACCAAGTTTACTCATATATACTTTAGATTGATTTAAAACTTCATTTTTAATTTAAAAGGATCTAGG
TGAAGATCCTTTTTGATAATCTCATGACCAAAATCCCTTAACGTGAGTTTTCGTTCCACTGAGCGTCAGA
CCCCGTAGAAAAGATCAAAGGATCTTCTTGAGATCCTTTTTTTCTGCGCGTAATCTGCTGCTTGCAAACA
AAAAAACCACCGCTACCAGCGGTGGTTTGTTTGCCGGATCAAGAGCTACCAACTCTTTTTCCGAAGGTAA
CTGGCTTCAGCAGAGCGCAGATACCAAATACTGTTCTTCTAGTGTAGCCGTAGTTAGGCCACCACTTCAA
GAACTCTGTAGCACCGCCTACATACCTCGCTCTGCTAATCCTGTTACCAGTGGCTGCTGCCAGTGGCGAT
AAGTCGTGTCTTACCGGGTTGGACTCAAGACGATAGTTACCGGATAAGGCGCAGCGGTCGGGCTGAACGG
GGGGTTCGTGCACACAGCCCAGCTTGGAGCGAACGACCTACACCGAACTGAGATACCTACAGCGTGAGCT
ATGAGAAAGCGCCACGCTTCCCGAAGGGAGAAAGGCGGACAGGTATCCGGTAAGCGGCAGGGTCGGAACA
GGAGAGCGCACGAGGGAGCTTCCAGGGGGAAACGCCTGGTATCTTTATAGTCCTGTCGGGTTTCGCCACC
TCTGACTTGAGCGTCGATTTTTGTGATGCTCGTCAGGGGGGCGGAGCCTATGGAAAAACGCCAGCAACGC
GGCCTTTTTACGGTTCCTGGCCTTTTGCTGGCCTTTTGCTCACATGTTCTTTCCTGCGTTATCCCCTGAT
TCTGTGGATAACCGTATTACCGCCTTTGAGTGAGCTGATACCGCTCGCCGCAGCCGAACGACCGAGCGCA
GCGAGTCAGTGAGCGAGGAAGCGGAAGAGCGCCCAATACGCAAACCGCCTCTCCCCGCGCGTTGGCCGAT
TCATTAATGCAGCTGGCACGACAGGTTTCCCGACTGGAAAGCGGGCAGTGAGCGCAACGCAATTAATGTG
AGTTAGCTCACTCATTAGGCACCCCAGGCTTTACACTTTATGCTTCCGGCTCGTATGTTGTGTGGAATTG
TGAGCGGATAACAATTTCACACAGGAAACAGCTATGACCATGATTACGCCAGATTTAATTAAGGCCTTAA
TTAGGCTGCGCGCTCGCTCGCTCACTGAGGCCGCCCGGGCAAAGCCCGGGCGTCGGGCGACCTTTGGTCG
CCCGGCCTCAGTGAGCGAGCGAGCGCGCAGAGAGGGAGTGGCCAACTCCATCACTAGGGGTTCCTTGTAG
TTAATGATTAACCCGCCATGCTACTTATCTACGTAGCCATGCTCTAGGAAGATCT
