Features (pLannotate 1.2.2; 16 found; start..end, strand, type, name):
    314..370     +  CDS            lacI (fragment): lac repressor; lacI; The lac repressor binds to the lac operator to inhibit transcription in E. coli. This inhibition can be relieved by adding lactose or isopropyl-β-D-thiogalactopyranoside (IPTG).
    364..497     -  repeat_region  AAV2 ITR: inverted terminal repeat of adeno-associated virus serotype 2 inverted
    568..636     +  CDS            large T antigen (fragment): large T antigen from SV40 (simian virus 40)
    659..780     +  polyA_signal   SV40 poly(A) signal: SV40 polyadenylation signal
    809..828     -  misc_feature   MCS (fragment): pBluescript multiple cloning site
    829..1417    -  misc_feature   WPRE: woodchuck hepatitis virus posttranscriptional regulatory element
   1444..2791    -  CDS            GCaMP6m (fragment): improved fluorescent protein-based calcium sensor (Chen et al., 2013)
   2792..2848    -  CDS            P2A: 2A peptide from porcine teschovirus-1 polyprotein Eukaryotic ribosomes fail to insert a peptide bond between the Gly and Pro residues, yielding separate polypeptides.
   2858..3568    -  CDS            mRuby2: mRuby2 is a basic (constitutively fluorescent) red fluorescent protein published in 2012, derived from Entacmaea quadricolor. It has moderate acid sensitivity.
   3610..4057    -  promoter       hSyn promoter: human synapsin I promoter; confers neuron-specific expression (Kügler et al., 2003)
   4139..4271    +  repeat_region  AAV2 ITR (fragment): inverted terminal repeat of adeno-associated virus serotype 2 inverted
   4266..4335    +  CDS            lacZα (fragment): LacZα fragment of β-galactosidase; lacZ fragment
   4340..4768    +  rep_origin     f1 ori (sequence partly withheld): f1 bacteriophage origin of replication; arrow indicates direction of (+) strand synthesis
   4821..4925    +  promoter       AmpR promoter: bla
   4926..5786    +  CDS            AmpR: β-lactamase; bla; confers resistance to ampicillin, carbenicillin, and related antibiotics
   5957..131     +  rep_origin     ori (across the origin): high-copy-number ColE1/pMB1/pBR322/pUC origin of replication
>Addgene plasmid #51473 | pAAV-hSyn1-mRuby2-GSG-P2A-GCaMP6m-WPRE-pA | addgene full sequence | sequence record 193997 | Addgene NGS Result
GAACAGGAGAGCGCACGAGGGAGCTTCCAGGGGGAAACGCCTGGTATCTTTATAGTCCTGTCGGGTTTCG
CCACCTCTGACTTGAGCGTCGATTTTTGTGATGCTCGTCAGGGGGGCGGAGCCTATGGAAAAACGCCAGC
AACGCGGCCTTTTTACGGTTCCTGGCCTTTTGCTGGCCTTTTGCTCACATGTTCTTTCCTGCGTTATCCC
CTGATTCTGTGGATAACCGTATTACCGCCTTTGAGTGAGCTGATACCGCTCGCCGCAGCCGAACGACCGA
GCGCAGCGAGTCAGTGAGCGAGGAAGCGGAAGAGCGCCCAATACGCAAACCGCCTCTCCCCGCGCGTTGG
CCGATTCATTAATGCAGCTGCGCGCTCGCTCGCTCACTGAGGCCGCCCGGGCAAAGCCCGGGCGTCGGGC
GACCTTTGGTCGCCCGGCCTCAGTGAGCGAGCGAGCGCGCAGAGAGGGAGTGGCCAACTCCATCACTAGG
GGTTCCTTGTAGTTAATGATTAACCCGCCATGCTACTTATCTACGTAGCCATGCTCTAGGAAGATCCTTA
TCGATTTTACCACATTTGTAGAGGTTTTACTTGCTTTAAAAAACCTCCCACATCTCCCCCTGAACCTGAA
ACATAAAATGAATGCAATTGTTGTTGTTAACTTGTTTATTGCAGCTTATAATGGTTACAAATAAAGCAAT
AGCATCACAAATTTCACAAATAAAGCATTTTTTTCACTGCATTCTAGTTGTGGTTTGTCCAAACTCATCA
ATGTATCTTATCATGTCTGCTCGAAGCGGCCGCCCGGGTCGAGGTCGACGGTATCGATGCGGGGAGGCGG
CCCAAAGGGAGATCCGACTCGTCTGAGGGCGAAGGCGAAGACGCGGAAGAGGCCGCAGAGCCGGCAGCAG
GCCGCGGGAAGGAAGGTCCGCTGGATTGAGGGCCGAAGGGACGTAGCAGAAGGACGTCCCGCGCAGAATC
CAGGTGGCAACACAGGCGAGCAGCCAAGGAAAGGACGATGATTTCCCCGACAACACCACGGAATTGTCAG
TGCCCAACAGCCGAGCCCCTGTCCAGCAGCGGGCAAGGCAGGCGGCGATGAGTTCCGCCGTGGCAATAGG
GAGGGGGAAAGCGAAAGTCCCGGAAAGGAGCTGACAGGTGGTGGCAATGCCCCAACCAGTGGGGGTTGCG
TCAGCAAACACAGTGCACACCACGCCACGTTGCCTGACAACGGGCCACAACTCCTCATAAAGAGACAGCA
ACCAGGATTTATACAAGGAGGAGAAAATGAAAGCCATACGGGAAGCAATAGCATGATACAAAGGCATTAA
AGCAGCGTATCCACATAGCGTAAAAGGAGCAACATAGTTAAGAATACCAGTCAATCTTTCACAAATTTTG
TAATCCAGAGGTTGATTATCGATAAGCTCTAGTGCGGCCGCTTACTTCGCTGTCATCATTTGTACAAACT
CTTCGTAGTTTACCTGACCATCCCCATCGATGTCTGCTTCCCTGATCATTTCATCAACCTCTTCATCTGT
TAACTTCTCTCCAAGGTTTGTCATCACGTGGCGAAGCTCTGCTGCACTGATGTAGCCATTGCCATCCTTA
TCAAACACACCGAACGCTTCTCTAATTTCTTCTTCCGTGTCCCTGTAGCTCCCTTTTCTTGCCATCATTG
TCAGGAACTCAGGGAAGTCGATTGTGCCGTCACCGTCGGCATCTACTTCATTGATCATGTCCTGCAGCTC
TGCTTCTGTGGGGTTCTGCCCCAGAGACCGCATCACCGTCCCCAGCTCCTTGGTTGTTATTGTCCCATCC
CCGTCCTTGTCAAATAGGGAGAAAGCCTCTTTAAATTCTGCGATCTGCTCTTCAGTCAGTTGGTCCGGCA
GGTTGTACTCCAGCTTGTGCCCCAGGATGTTGCCGTCCTCCTTGAAGTCGATGCCCTTCAGCTCGATGCG
GTTCACCAGGGTGTCGCCCTCGAACTTCACCTCGGCGCGGGTCTTGTAGTTGCCGTCGTCCTTGAAGAAG
ATGGTGCGCTCCTGGATGTAGCCTTCGGGCATGGCGGACTTGAAGAAGTCGTGCTGCTTCATGTGGTCGG
GGTAGCGGCTGAAGCACTGCACGCCGTAGGTCAGGGTGGTCACGAGGGTGGGCCAGGGCACGGGCAGCTT
GCCGGTGGTGCAGATGAACTTCAGGGTCAGCTTGCCGTAGGTGGCATCGCCCTCACCCTCGCCGGACACG
CTGAACTTGTGGCCGTTTACGTCGCCGTCCAGCTCGACCAGGATGGGCACCACCCCGGTGAACAGCTCCT
CGCCCTTGCTCACCATGCTCCCTCCGGTACCGCCCTTGTACAGCTCGTCCATGCCGAGAGTGATCCCGGC
GGCGGTCACGAACTCCAGCAGGACCATGTGATCGCGCTTCTCGTTGGGGTCTTTCGAAAGTTTGGACTGC
ACGCTCAGGTAGTGGTTGTCGGGCAGCAGCACGGGGCCGTCGCCGATGGGGGTGTTCTGCTGGTAGTGGT
AGGCGAGCTGCACGCCGCCGTCCTCGATGTTGTGGCGGATCTTGAAGTTCGCCTTGATGCCGTTCTTCTG
CTTGTCGGCCTTGATATAGACGTTCTCGAGTGAGCTCAGCCGACCTATAGCTCTGACTGCGTGACCTGTC
TTATTCCACTTACGACGTGATGAGTCGACCATGGTGGCGAGATCCTTATCGTCATCGTCGTACAGATCCC
GACCCATTTGCTGTCCACCAGTCATGCTAGCCATACCATGATGATGATGATGATGAGAACCAGGACCGGG
GTTTTCTTCCACGTCTCCTGCTTGCTTTAACAGAGAGAAGTTCGTGGCTCCGGATCCCTTGTACAGCTCG
TCCATCCCACCACCAAGCCCGGCGAACTTGGCAACTGCGTGTTCGCGTTGTACTACGAACATTTCATTGT
CACTTTCCTCTAACCTTTCCAGGCGGTGATCAACGGCATGGATACCGGGCATCTTGATGTTCCCGACGGT
CTTTTTTGACCTGTAAGTTGTTACGAAAGAGCAAGACAGATGGCCACCACCATCAACTTTCAGTGCCATA
TGAGTGTATCCCCTCAGACCACCATCTGCTGGATACATCATCTCTGTATTAGGCTCCCAACCCTTGGTCT
TCTTCTGCATCACGGGACCATTGGAGGGAAAGTTTACCCCTCTGACTTGGACGTGGTAAACGAGACAGCC
ATCCTCAAGGCTGGTGTCCTGCATGACGGTGACGACTCCACCATCTTCGTATCTCGTAACTCTTTCCCAA
GTAAAACCCTCAGGAAAGGACTGTTTAAAGAAATCAGGAATGCCTTTCGGGTACTTGATAAAAGTACGGC
TGCCATACATGAACGACGTGGCAAGAATGTCAAAGGCAAATGGCAGGGGTCCTCCCTCGATGACTTTGAT
CCTCATGGTTTGAGTTCCCATGTACGGATTGCCTTCTCCTTCACCTGTGCATTTGAATTGGTGGCCGTTG
ACCGAACCTTCCATGACCACCTTCATACGCATATTTTCCTTGATCAGCTCTTCGCCCTTAGACACCATGG
TGGCCCTAGGACCGGTACTAGCTAGCAGCTTGAATTCGACTGCGCTCTCAGGCACGACACGACTCCTCCG
CTGCCCACCGCAGACTGAGGCAGCGCTGAGTCGCCGGCGCCGCAGCGCAGATGGTCGCGCCCGTGCCCCC
CTATCTCGCGCCTCGCGTGGTGCGGTCCGGCTGGGCCGGCGGCGGCGCGGACGCGACCAAGGTGGCCGGG
AAGGGGAGTTTGCGGGGGACCGGCGAGTGACGTCAGCGCGCCTTCAGTGCTGAGGCGGCGGTGGCGCGCG
CCGCCAGGCGGGGGCGAAGGCACTGTCCGCGGTGCTGAAGCTGGCAGTGCGCACGCGCCTCGCCGCATCC
TGTTTCCCCTCCCCCTCTCTGATAGGGGATGCGCAATTTGGGGAATGGGGGTTGGGTGCTTGTCCAGTGG
GTCGGGGTCGGTCGTCAGGTAGGCACCCCCACCCCGCCTCATCCTGGTCCTAAAACCCACTTGCACTCAT
ACGCAGGGCCCTCTGCAGAGATCTTCCTAGAGCATGGCTACGTAGATAAGTAGCATGGCGGGTTAATCAT
TAACTACAAGGAACCCCTAGTGATGGAGTTGGCCACTCCCTCTCTGCGCGCTCGCTCGCTCACTGAGGCC
GGGCGACCAAAGGTCGCCCGACGCCCGGGCTTTGCCCGGGCGGCCTCAGTGAGCGAGCGAGCGCGCAGCT
GGCGTAATAGCGAAGAGGCCCGCACCGATCGCCCTTCCCAACAGTTGCGCAGCCTGAATGGCGAATGGG
[124 nt withheld, positions 4340-4463]
C
[91 nt withheld, positions 4465-4555]
A
[49 nt withheld, positions 4557-4605]
CCTTTGACGTTGGAGTCCACGTTCTTT
[37 nt withheld, positions 4633-4669]
ACCCTATCTCGGTCTATTCTTTTGATTTATAAGGGATTTTGCCGATTTCGGCCTATTGGTTAAAAAATGA
GCTGATTTAACAAAAATTTAACGCGAATTTTAACAAAATATTAACGCTTACAATTTAGGTGGCACTTTTC
GGGGAAATGTGCGCGGAACCCCTATTTGTTTATTTTTCTAAATACATTCAAATATGTATCCGCTCATGAG
ACAATAACCCTGATAAATGCTTCAATAATATTGAAAAAGGAAGAGTATGAGTATTCAACATTTCCGTGTC
GCCCTTATTCCCTTTTTTGCGGCATTTTGCCTTCCTGTTTTTGCTCACCCAGAAACGCTGGTGAAAGTAA
AAGATGCTGAAGATCAGTTGGGTGCACGAGTGGGTTACATCGAACTGGATCTCAACAGCGGTAAGATCCT
TGAGAGTTTTCGCCCCGAAGAACGTTTTCCAATGATGAGCACTTTTAAAGTTCTGCTATGTGGCGCGGTA
TTATCCCGTATTGACGCCGGGCAAGAGCAACTCGGTCGCCGCATACACTATTCTCAGAATGACTTGGTTG
AGTACTCACCAGTCACAGAAAAGCATCTTACGGATGGCATGACAGTAAGAGAATTATGCAGTGCTGCCAT
AACCATGAGTGATAACACTGCGGCCAACTTACTTCTGACAACGATCGGAGGACCGAAGGAGCTAACCGCT
TTTTTGCACAACATGGGGGATCATGTAACTCGCCTTGATCGTTGGGAACCGGAGCTGAATGAAGCCATAC
CAAACGACGAGCGTGACACCACGATGCCTGTAGCAATGGCAACAACGTTGCGCAAACTATTAACTGGCGA
ACTACTTACTCTAGCTTCCCGGCAACAATTAATAGACTGGATGGAGGCGGATAAAGTTGCAGGACCACTT
CTGCGCTCGGCCCTTCCGGCTGGCTGGTTTATTGCTGATAAATCTGGAGCCGGTGAGCGTGGGTCTCGCG
GTATCATTGCAGCACTGGGGCCAGATGGTAAGCCCTCCCGTATCGTAGTTATCTACACGACGGGGAGTCA
GGCAACTATGGATGAACGAAATAGACAGATCGCTGAGATAGGTGCCTCACTGATTAAGCATTGGTAACTG
TCAGACCAAGTTTACTCATATATACTTTAGATTGATTTAAAACTTCATTTTTAATTTAAAAGGATCTAGG
TGAAGATCCTTTTTGATAATCTCATGACCAAAATCCCTTAACGTGAGTTTTCGTTCCACTGAGCGTCAGA
CCCCGTAGAAAAGATCAAAGGATCTTCTTGAGATCCTTTTTTTCTGCGCGTAATCTGCTGCTTGCAAACA
AAAAAACCACCGCTACCAGCGGTGGTTTGTTTGCCGGATCAAGAGCTACCAACTCTTTTTCCGAAGGTAA
CTGGCTTCAGCAGAGCGCAGATACCAAATACTGTTCTTCTAGTGTAGCCGTAGTTAGGCCACCACTTCAA
GAACTCTGTAGCACCGCCTACATACCTCGCTCTGCTAATCCTGTTACCAGTGGCTGCTGCCAGTGGCGAT
AAGTCGTGTCTTACCGGGTTGGACTCAAGACGATAGTTACCGGATAAGGCGCAGCGGTCGGGCTGAACGG
GGGGTTCGTGCACACAGCCCAGCTTGGAGCGAACGACCTACACCGAACTGAGATACCTACAGCGTGAGCT
ATGAGAAAGCGCCACGCTTCCCGAAGGGAGAAAGGCGGACAGGTATCCGGTAAGCGGCAGGGTCG
