>Addgene plasmid #51473 | pAAV-hSyn1-mRuby2-GSG-P2A-GCaMP6m-WPRE-pA | addgene partial sequence | sequence record 82754 | mCherry-F 5'-ccccgtaatgcagaagaaga-3'
TATCCAGCAGATGGTGGTCTGAGGGGATACACTCATATGGCACTGAAAGTTGATGGTGGTGGCCATCTGT
CTTGCTCTTTCGTAACAACTTACAGGTCAAAAAAGACCGTCGGGAACATCAAGATGCCCGGTATCCATGC
CGTTGATCACCGCCTGGAAAGGTTAGAGGAAAGTGACAATGAAATGTTCGTAGTACAACGCGAACACGCA
GTTGCCAAGTTCGCCGGGCTTGGTGGTGGGATGGACGAGCTGTACAAGGGATCCGGAGCCACGAACTTCT
CTCTGTTAAAGCAAGCAGGAGACGTGGAAGAAAACCCCGGTCCTGGTTCTCATCATCATCATCATCATGG
TATGGCTAGCATGACTGGTGGACAGCAAATGGGTCGGGATCTGTACGACGATGACGATAAGGATCTCGCC
ACCATGGTCGACTCATCACGTCGTAAGTGGAATAAGACAGGTCACGCAGTCAGAGCTATAGGTCGGCTGA
GCTCACTCGAGAACGTCTATATCAAGGCCGACAAGCAGAAGAACGGCATCAAGGCGAACTTCAAGATCCG
CCACAACATCGAGGACGGCGGCGTGCAGCTCGCCTACCACTACCAGCAGAACACCCCCATCGGCGACGGC
CCCGTGCTGCTGCCCGACAACCACTACCTGAGCGTGCAGTCCAAACTTTCGAAAGACCCCAACGAGAAGC
GCGATCACATGGTCCTGCTGGAGTTCGTGACCGCCGCCGGGATCACTCTCGGCATGGACGAGCTGTACAA
GGGCGGTACCGGAGGGAGCATGGTGAGCAA
