>Addgene plasmid #51473 | pAAV-hSyn1-mRuby2-GSG-P2A-GCaMP6m-WPRE-pA | addgene partial sequence | sequence record 82756 | sREACh-F 5'-gaccccaacgagaagcgcg-3'
GGGATCACTCTCGGCATGGACGAGCTGTACAAGGGCGGTACCGGAGGGAGCATGGTGAGCAAGGGCGAGG
AGCTGTTCACCGGGGTGGTGCCCATCCTGGTCGAGCTGGACGGCGACGTAAACGGCCACAAGTTCAGCGT
GTCCGGCGAGGGTGAGGGCGATGCCACCTACGGCAAGCTGACCCTGAAGTTCATCTGCACCACCGGCAAG
CTGCCCGTGCCCTGGCCCACCCTCGTGACCACCCTGACCTACGGCGTGCAGTGCTTCAGCCGCTACCCCG
ACCACATGAAGCAGCACGACTTCTTCAAGTCCGCCATGCCCGAAGGCTACATCCAGGAGCGCACCATCTT
CTTCAAGGACGACGGCAACTACAAGACCCGCGCCGAGGTGAAGTTCGAGGGCGACACCCTGGTGAACCGC
ATCGAGCTGAAGGGCATCGACTTCAAGGAGGACGGCAACATCCTGGGGCACAAGCTGGAGTACAACCTGC
CGGACCAACTGACTGAAGAGCAGATCGCAGAATTTAAAGAGGCTTTCTCCCTATTTGACAAGGACGGGGA
TGGGACAATAACAACCAAGGAGCTGGGGACGGTGATGCGGTCTCTGGGGCAGAACCCCACAGAAGCAGAG
CTGCAGGACATGATCAATGAAGTAGATGCCGACGGTGACGGCACAATCGACTTCCCTGAGTTCCTGACAA
TGATGGCAAGAAAAGGGAGCTACAGGGACACGGAAGAAGAAATTAGAGAAGCGTTCGGTGTGTTTGATAA
GGATGGCAATGGCTACATCAGTGCAGCAGAGCTTCGCCACGTGATGACAAACCTT
