>Addgene plasmid #51473 | pAAV-hSyn1-mRuby2-GSG-P2A-GCaMP6m-WPRE-pA | addgene partial sequence | sequence record 82758 | WPRE-R 5'-CATAGCGTAAAAGGAGCAACA-3'
ATCCAGAGGTTGATTATCGATAAGCTCTAGTGCGGCCGCTTACTTCGCTGTCATCATTTGTACAAACTCT
TCGTAGTTTACCTGACCATCCCCATCGATGTCTGCTTCCCTGATCATTTCATCAACCTCTTCATCTGTTA
ACTTCTCTCCAAGGTTTGTCATCACGTGGCGAAGCTCTGCTGCACTGATGTAGCCATTGCCATCCTTATC
AAACACACCGAACGCTTCTCTAATTTCTTCTTCCGTGTCCCTGTAGCTCCCTTTTCTTGCCATCATTGTC
AGGAACTCAGGGAAGTCGATTGTGCCGTCACCGTCGGCATCTACTTCATTGATCATGTCCTGCAGCTCTG
CTTCTGTGGGGTTCTGCCCCAGAGACCGCATCACCGTCCCCAGCTCCTTGGTTGTTATTGTCCCATCCCC
GTCCTTGTCAAATAGGGAGAAAGCCTCTTTAAATTCTGCGATCTGCTCTTCAGTCAGTTGGTCCGGCAGG
TTGTACTCCAGCTTGTGCCCCAGGATGTTGCCGTCCTCCTTGAAGTCGATGCCCTTCAGCTCGATGCGGT
TCACCAGGGTGTCGCCCTCGAACTTCACCTCGGCGCGGGTCTTGTAGTTGCCGTCGTCCTTGAAGAAGAT
GGTGCGCTCCTGGATGTAGCCTTCGGGCATGGCGGACTTG
